Addgene plasmid #173766: pTM-BPL
Purpose: Fluorescent labeling of the nuclear envelope
Depositing lab: Shinji Sueda. Publication: Fluorescent Labeling of the Nuclear Envelope by Localizing Green Fluorescent Protein on the Inner Nuclear Membrane. Taniyama T, Tsuda N, Sueda S. ACS Chem Biol. 2018 Jun 15;13(6):1463-1469. doi: 10.1021/acschembio.8b00219. Epub 2018 May 24. PubMed 29782140.
Backbone
  Vector backbone: pCI-neo vector
  Backbone manufacturer: Promega
  Backbone size w/o insert (bp): 5439
  Total vector size (bp): 6449
  Vector type: Mammalian Expression
  Selectable markers: Neomycin (select with G418)
Growth in bacteria
  Bacterial resistance: Ampicillin, 100 μg/mL
  Growth temperature: 37°C
  Growth strain: DH5alpha
  Copy number: High Copy
Gene/Insert
  Gene/Insert name: PDGF receptor TM domain, Biotin protein ligase (alt name: BPL)
  Species: Synthetic
  Insert size (bp): 1010
  Promoter: CMV
  Tag / fusion protein: Signal peptide (N terminal on backbone); FLAG (N terminal on insert)
  Cloning method: Restriction Enzyme; 5′ cloning site XhoI (not destroyed); 3′ cloning site NotI (not destroyed)
  Sequencing primers: 5′ TAATACGACTCACTATAGG; 3′ AATTAACCCTCACTAAAGGG
Terms and licenses: Academic/Nonprofit Terms; Industry Terms: Not Available to Industry
How to cite: pTM-BPL was a gift from Shinji Sueda (Addgene plasmid # 173766 ; http://n2t.net/addgene:173766 ; RRID:Addgene_173766)
