[The description below was written by a language model from this plasmid's Addgene catalogue record and pLannotate feature annotations shown in this document.]
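Description:
pTM-BPL is a mammalian expression plasmid of about 6.4 kb built on the Promega pCI-neo backbone. It is maintained in E. coli at high copy through a ColE1/pUC-type origin with ampicillin selection via β-lactamase, and it also carries an f1 origin for single-stranded DNA production. For mammalian cells, a separate SV40 enhancer/early promoter drives the neo (nptII) gene, followed by a synthetic poly(A) signal, which allows G418 selection of stable transfectants.

The expression cassette uses the human CMV immediate-early enhancer and promoter, followed by the pCI chimeric β-globin/immunoglobulin intron, which generally improves transcript processing and expression, and ends in the SV40 late poly(A) signal. T7 and T3 promoters flank the cloning region, where the roughly 1 kb synthetic insert sits between XhoI and NotI sites. According to the record, the encoded protein has an N-terminal signal peptide, a FLAG tag, the transmembrane domain of the PDGF receptor and a biotin protein ligase (BPL). The automated annotation detects a short fragment matching the chicken nicotinic acetylcholine receptor α7 subunit at the start of the reading frame, most likely the signal peptide, and then the PDGFRβ TM domain. The FLAG tag and the BPL coding sequence, presumably in the unannotated stretch downstream of the TM domain, were not recognised by the tool. The source organism of the ligase is not stated.

The stated purpose is fluorescent labelling of the nuclear envelope, and the associated work concerns localising GFP on the inner nuclear membrane. The signal peptide and TM segment would anchor BPL in the membrane. The record does not describe the fluorescent partner construct or how it interacts with BPL.
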