Features (pLannotate 1.2.2; 20 found; start..end, strand, type, name):
    140..517     +  enhancer       CMV enhancer: human cytomegalovirus immediate early enhancer
    518..729     +  promoter       CMV promoter: human cytomegalovirus (CMV) immediate early promoter
    890..1022    +  intron         chimeric intron: chimera between introns from human β-globin and immunoglobulin heavy chain genes
   1067..1085    +  promoter       T7 promoter: promoter for bacteriophage T7 RNA polymerase
   1102..1197    +  CDS            CHRNA7 (fragment): ACHA7_CHICK - Experimental evidence at protein level: Swiss-Prot protein existence level 1. After binding acetylcholine, the AChR responds by an extensive change in conformation that affects all subunits and leads to opening of an ion-conducting channel across the plasma membrane. From Gallus gallus (Chicken).
   1246..1392    +  CDS            PDGFRβ TM domain: transmembrane domain from platelet derived growth factor receptor beta
   2118..2135    -  promoter       T3 promoter (fragment): promoter for bacteriophage T3 RNA polymerase
   2153..2274    -  polyA_signal   SV40 poly(A) signal: SV40 polyadenylation signal
   2297..2365    -  CDS            large T antigen (fragment): large T antigen from SV40 (simian virus 40)
   2389..2456    +  CDS            lacZα (fragment): LacZα fragment of β-galactosidase; lacZ fragment
   2460..2888    +  rep_origin     f1 ori (sequence partly withheld): f1 bacteriophage origin of replication; arrow indicates direction of (+) strand synthesis
   2916..2967    -  misc_feature   bom (fragment): basis of mobility region from pBR322
   3032..3389    +  promoter       SV40 promoter: SV40 enhancer and early promoter
   3440..4231    +  CDS            neo: KKA2_KLEPN - Also known as kan, nptII. Experimental evidence at protein level: Swiss-Prot protein existence level 1. Resistance to kanamycin, neomycin, paromomycin, ribostamycin, butirosin and gentamicin B. From Klebsiella pneumoniae.
   4298..4346    +  polyA_signal   poly(A) signal: synthetic polyadenylation signal
   4366..4420    -  misc_feature   bom (fragment): basis of mobility region from pBR322
   4522..4557    -  CDS            rop (fragment): Rop protein, which maintains plasmids at low copy number; rop
   4652..4756    +  promoter       AmpR promoter: bla
   4757..5617    +  CDS            AmpR: β-lactamase; bla; confers resistance to ampicillin, carbenicillin, and related antibiotics
   5788..6376    +  rep_origin     ori: high-copy-number ColE1/pMB1/pBR322/pUC origin of replication
>Addgene plasmid #173766 | pTM-BPL | addgene full sequence | sequence record 342142 | Addgene NGS Result
TCAATATTGGCCATTAGCCATATTATTCATTGGTTATATAGCATAAATCAATATTGGCTATTGGCCATTG
CATACGTTGTATCTATATCATAATATGTACATTTATATTGGCTCATGTCCAATATGACCGCCATGTTGGC
ATTGATTATTGACTAGTTATTAATAGTAATCAATTACGGGGTCATTAGTTCATAGCCCATATATGGAGTT
CCGCGTTACATAACTTACGGTAAATGGCCCGCCTGGCTGACCGCCCAACGACCCCCGCCCATTGACGTCA
ATAATGACGTATGTTCCCATAGTAACGCCAATAGGGACTTTCCATTGACGTCAATGGGTGGAGTATTTAC
GGTAAACTGCCCACTTGGCAGTACATCAAGTGTATCATATGCCAAGTCCGCCCCCTATTGACGTCAATGA
CGGTAAATGGCCCGCCTGGCATTATGCCCAGTACATGACCTTACGGGACTTTCCTACTTGGCAGTACATC
TACGTATTAGTCATCGCTATTACCATGGTGATGCGGTTTTGGCAGTACACCAATGGGCGTGGATAGCGGT
TTGACTCACGGGGATTTCCAAGTCTCCACCCCATTGACGTCAATGGGAGTTTGTTTTGGCACCAAAATCA
ACGGGACTTTCCAAAATGTCGTAACAACTGCGATCGCCCGCCCCGTTGACGCAAATGGGCGGTAGGCGTG
TACGGTGGGAGGTCTATATAAGCAGAGCTCGTTTAGTGAACCGTCAGATCACTAGAAGCTTTATTGCGGT
AGTTTATCACAGTTAAATTGCTAACGCAGTCAGTGCTTCTGACACAACAGTCTCGAACTTAAGCTGCAGT
GACTCTCTTAAGGTAGCCTTGCAGAAGTTGGTCGTGAGGCACTGGGCAGGTAAGTATCAAGGTTACAAGA
CAGGTTTAAGGAGACCAATAGAAACTGGGCTTGTCGAGACAGAGAAGACTCTTGCGTTTCTGATAGGCAC
CTATTGGTCTTACTGACATCCACTTTGCCTTTCTCTCCACAGGTGTCCACTCCCAGTTCAATTACAGCTC
TTAAGGCTAGAGTACTTAATACGACTCACTATAGGCTAGCCTCGAGCCACCATGGGCCTCCGGGCGCTGA
TGCTGTGGCTGCTGGCGGCGGCGGGGCTCGTGCGCGAGTCCCTGCAAGGAGAGTTCCAAAGGAAGCTGTA
CAAGGATCGAGGAAGCTTGGACTACAAGGACGATGACGACAAGGATCCAGGAGGCGCTGTGGGCCAGGAC
ACGCAGGAGGTCATCGTGGTGCCACACTCCTTGCCCTTTAAGGTGGTGGTGATCTCAGCCATCCTGGCCC
TGGTGGTGCTCACCATCATCTCCCTTATCATCCTCATCATGCTTTGGCAGAAGAAGCCACGTGGAGGCGG
TGAATTCATGGGCATCAGCATGCTGATCTTTAAGTTCCCCAGCGTTACCTCCACCCAAGACCTGGCCGAG
GCCATTTATCAGATTATCAACGCTGATGAGTTCGTGATAGTGGCAGAGGAGCAGACCAGGGCCAGGGGCA
GGTACAAGCGCGAGTGGTATTCTCCTAAGGGAGGGCTCTGGTTTACATACGTCATTAAGAATTACAATGC
AGAGAAGATCCCTTTCCTGACATTTAGGTCCTCACTGGCCGTGAGGAAGGTGCTGTCTACATTTCTGAAT
GTTAAGATCCGCTGGCCCAATGACATCGTGTACGGGAAAAGAAAGATTAGCGGAATCCTCATTGAGGGCA
TCTCAGAGGGAGCAAACAGCACTGTCTTCATCGGTATTGGCATCGACACTAATGTCAAATCTCTCCCAGA
GGAGCTGTCCGCTACTTCACTCTATCTGGAGCTGAATAGAGAGGTTGATAATGATAAAATGCTGAACGAG
ATCATAAACGAGATAAAGAACTACGAAAAGATAAGCGATAAGGAAATAATTGACGAAATCAACGAACACC
TCTCTATCAAGGACAAGAAGGTGAAGCTCATCTCCAAATCCGAAGAAAGAAACTGCCTGGCTCTGTTCGT
GGACTACTACGGACGGCTGGTGACCGAATGTGGTATCTTCGAAGTGGAAGACATTCTCCGGGTCATCGAA
GAATAAGCGGCCGCTTCCCTTTAGTGAGGGTTAATGCTTCGAGCAGACATGATAAGATACATTGATGAGT
TTGGACAAACCACAACTAGAATGCAGTGAAAAAAATGCTTTATTTGTGAAATTTGTGATGCTATTGCTTT
ATTTGTAACCATTATAAGCTGCAATAAACAAGTTAACAACAACAATTGCATTCATTTTATGTTTCAGGTT
CAGGGGGAGATGTGGGAGGTTTTTTAAAGCAAGTAAAACCTCTACAAATGTGGTAAAATCCGATAAGGAT
CGATCCGGGCTGGCGTAATAGCGAAGAGGCCCGCACCGATCGCCCTTCCCAACAGTTGCGCAGCCTGAAT
GGCGAATGG
[124 nt withheld, positions 2460-2583]
C
[91 nt withheld, positions 2585-2675]
A
[49 nt withheld, positions 2677-2725]
CCTTTGACGTTGGAGTCCACGTTCTTT
[37 nt withheld, positions 2753-2789]
ACCCTATCTCGGTCTATTCTTTTGATTTATAAGGGATTTTGCCGATTTCGGCCTATTGGTTAAAAAATGA
GCTGATTTAACAAAAATTTAACGCGAATTTTAACAAAATATTAACGCTTACAATTTCCTGATGCGGTATT
TTCTCCTTACGCATCTGTGCGGTATTTCACACCGCATACGCGGATCTGCGCAGCACCATGGCCTGAAATA
ACCTCTGAAAGAGGAACTTGGTTAGGTACCTTCTGAGGCGGAAAGAACCAGCTGTGGAATGTGTGTCAGT
TAGGGTGTGGAAAGTCCCCAGGCTCCCCAGCAGGCAGAAGTATGCAAAGCATGCATCTCAATTAGTCAGC
AACCAGGTGTGGAAAGTCCCCAGGCTCCCCAGCAGGCAGAAGTATGCAAAGCATGCATCTCAATTAGTCA
GCAACCATAGTCCCGCCCCTAACTCCGCCCATCCCGCCCCTAACTCCGCCCAGTTCCGCCCATTCTCCGC
CCCATGGCTGACTAATTTTTTTTATTTATGCAGAGGCCGAGGCCGCCTCGGCCTCTGAGCTATTCCAGAA
GTAGTGAGGAGGCTTTTTTGGAGGCCTAGGCTTTTGCAAAAAGCTTGATTCTTCTGACACAACAGTCTCG
AACTTAAGGCTAGAGCCACCATGATTGAACAAGATGGATTGCACGCAGGTTCTCCGGCCGCTTGGGTGGA
GAGGCTATTCGGCTATGACTGGGCACAACAGACAATCGGCTGCTCTGATGCCGCCGTGTTCCGGCTGTCA
GCGCAGGGGCGCCCGGTTCTTTTTGTCAAGACCGACCTGTCCGGTGCCCTGAATGAACTGCAGGACGAGG
CAGCGCGGCTATCGTGGCTGGCCACGACGGGCGTTCCTTGCGCAGCTGTGCTCGACGTTGTCACTGAAGC
GGGAAGGGACTGGCTGCTATTGGGCGAAGTGCCGGGGCAGGATCTCCTGTCATCTCACCTTGCTCCTGCC
GAGAAAGTATCCATCATGGCTGATGCAATGCGGCGGCTGCATACGCTTGATCCGGCTACCTGCCCATTCG
ACCACCAAGCGAAACATCGCATCGAGCGAGCACGTACTCGGATGGAAGCCGGTCTTGTCGATCAGGATGA
TCTGGACGAAGAGCATCAGGGGCTCGCGCCAGCCGAACTGTTCGCCAGGCTCAAGGCGCGCATGCCCGAC
GGCGAGGATCTCGTCGTGACCCATGGCGATGCCTGCTTGCCGAATATCATGGTGGAAAATGGCCGCTTTT
CTGGATTCATCGACTGTGGCCGGCTGGGTGTGGCGGACCGCTATCAGGACATAGCGTTGGCTACCCGTGA
TATTGCTGAAGAGCTTGGCGGCGAATGGGCTGACCGCTTCCTCGTGCTTTACGGTATCGCCGCTCCCGAT
TCGCAGCGCATCGCCTTCTATCGCCTTCTTGACGAGTTCTTCTGAGCGGGACTCTGGGGTTCGAAATGAC
CGACCAAGCGACGCCCAACCTGCCATCACGATGGCCGCAATAAAATATCTTTATTTTCATTACATCTGTG
TGTTGGTTTTTTGTGTGAATCGATAGCGATAAGGATCCGCGTATGGTGCACTCTCAGTACAATCTGCTCT
GATGCCGCATAGTTAAGCCAGCCCCGACACCCGCCAACACCCGCTGACGCGCCCTGACGGGCTTGTCTGC
TCCCGGCATCCGCTTACAGACAAGCTGTGACCGTCTCCGGGAGCTGCATGTGTCAGAGGTTTTCACCGTC
ATCACCGAAACGCGCGAGACGAAAGGGCCTCGTGATACGCCTATTTTTATAGGTTAATGTCATGATAATA
ATGGTTTCTTAGACGTCAGGTGGCACTTTTCGGGGAAATGTGCGCGGAACCCCTATTTGTTTATTTTTCT
AAATACATTCAAATATGTATCCGCTCATGAGACAATAACCCTGATAAATGCTTCAATAATATTGAAAAAG
GAAGAGTATGAGTATTCAACATTTCCGTGTCGCCCTTATTCCCTTTTTTGCGGCATTTTGCCTTCCTGTT
TTTGCTCACCCAGAAACGCTGGTGAAAGTAAAAGATGCTGAAGATCAGTTGGGTGCACGAGTGGGTTACA
TCGAACTGGATCTCAACAGCGGTAAGATCCTTGAGAGTTTTCGCCCCGAAGAACGTTTTCCAATGATGAG
CACTTTTAAAGTTCTGCTATGTGGCGCGGTATTATCCCGTATTGACGCCGGGCAAGAGCAACTCGGTCGC
CGCATACACTATTCTCAGAATGACTTGGTTGAGTACTCACCAGTCACAGAAAAGCATCTTACGGATGGCA
TGACAGTAAGAGAATTATGCAGTGCTGCCATAACCATGAGTGATAACACTGCGGCCAACTTACTTCTGAC
AACGATCGGAGGACCGAAGGAGCTAACCGCTTTTTTGCACAACATGGGGGATCATGTAACTCGCCTTGAT
CGTTGGGAACCGGAGCTGAATGAAGCCATACCAAACGACGAGCGTGACACCACGATGCCTGTAGCAATGG
CAACAACGTTGCGCAAACTATTAACTGGCGAACTACTTACTCTAGCTTCCCGGCAACAATTAATAGACTG
GATGGAGGCGGATAAAGTTGCAGGACCACTTCTGCGCTCGGCCCTTCCGGCTGGCTGGTTTATTGCTGAT
AAATCTGGAGCCGGTGAGCGTGGGTCTCGCGGTATCATTGCAGCACTGGGGCCAGATGGTAAGCCCTCCC
GTATCGTAGTTATCTACACGACGGGGAGTCAGGCAACTATGGATGAACGAAATAGACAGATCGCTGAGAT
AGGTGCCTCACTGATTAAGCATTGGTAACTGTCAGACCAAGTTTACTCATATATACTTTAGATTGATTTA
AAACTTCATTTTTAATTTAAAAGGATCTAGGTGAAGATCCTTTTTGATAATCTCATGACCAAAATCCCTT
AACGTGAGTTTTCGTTCCACTGAGCGTCAGACCCCGTAGAAAAGATCAAAGGATCTTCTTGAGATCCTTT
TTTTCTGCGCGTAATCTGCTGCTTGCAAACAAAAAAACCACCGCTACCAGCGGTGGTTTGTTTGCCGGAT
CAAGAGCTACCAACTCTTTTTCCGAAGGTAACTGGCTTCAGCAGAGCGCAGATACCAAATACTGTTCTTC
TAGTGTAGCCGTAGTTAGGCCACCACTTCAAGAACTCTGTAGCACCGCCTACATACCTCGCTCTGCTAAT
CCTGTTACCAGTGGCTGCTGCCAGTGGCGATAAGTCGTGTCTTACCGGGTTGGACTCAAGACGATAGTTA
CCGGATAAGGCGCAGCGGTCGGGCTGAACGGGGGGTTCGTGCACACAGCCCAGCTTGGAGCGAACGACCT
ACACCGAACTGAGATACCTACAGCGTGAGCTATGAGAAAGCGCCACGCTTCCCGAAGGGAGAAAGGCGGA
CAGGTATCCGGTAAGCGGCAGGGTCGGAACAGGAGAGCGCACGAGGGAGCTTCCAGGGGGAAACGCCTGG
TATCTTTATAGTCCTGTCGGGTTTCGCCACCTCTGACTTGAGCGTCGATTTTTGTGATGCTCGTCAGGGG
GGCGGAGCCTATGGAAAAACGCCAGCAACGCGGCCTTTTTACGGTTCCTGGCCTTTTGCTGGCCTTTTGC
TCACATGGCTCGACAGATCT
